Addgene plasmid #103318: LSB-hsa-miR-197-5p
Purpose: Used to sense miRNA activity using fluorescence based tools. hsa-miR-197-5p target in 3' UTR of of mKate. miRNA activity can be measured by the repression of mKate2 relative to EBFP2 fluorescent proteins . Plasmid is inherently unstable; please see Depositor Comments
Depositing lab: Ron Weiss. Depositing organization: Massachusetts Institute of Technology. Publication: A mixed antagonistic/synergistic miRNA repression model enables accurate predictions of multi-input miRNA sensor activity. Gam JJ, Babb J, Weiss R. Nat Commun. 2018 Jun 22;9(1):2430. doi: 10.1038/s41467-018-04575-0. PubMed 29934631.
Backbone
  Vector backbone: Low Sensor Backbone (LSB)
  Vector type: Mammalian Expression, Synthetic Biology
Growth in bacteria
  Bacterial resistance: Ampicillin and Kanamycin, 100 & 50 μg/mL
  Growth temperature: 30°C
  Growth strain: NEB Stable
  Copy number: High Copy
Gene/Insert
  Gene/Insert name: hsa-miR-197-5p target
  Species: H. sapiens (human)
  Entrez Gene: MIR197 (a.k.a. MIRN197, miR-197, miRNA197)
  Promoter: EF-1a
  Cloning method: Gibson Cloning
Terms and licenses: Academic/Nonprofit Terms; Industry Terms: Not Available to Industry
Depositor comments: Please note that this plasmid is inherently unstable due to a repeating poly A element. We recommend performing a diagnostic digest on multiple colonies upon receipt. The depositors would like to note the presence of several discrepancies between the depositor sequence and physical plasmid sequence. In particular, the sequences upstream and downstream of the puromycin coding region have 10 bp insertions which do not affect the ability to perform puromycin selection. The sequences for those regions within the physical plasmids are as follows: Upstream of Puro: GAATTCGACCGCCTGTCTCAAGGTGCCACC; Downstream of Puro: GCTTTGAGACTACGCGTGAATTCACTCCTC.
How to cite: LSB-hsa-miR-197-5p was a gift from Ron Weiss (Addgene plasmid # 103318 ; http://n2t.net/addgene:103318 ; RRID:Addgene_103318)
