[The description below was written by a language model from this plasmid's Addgene catalogue record and pLannotate feature annotations shown in this document.]
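Description:
LSB-hsa-miR-197-5p is an 11 kb mammalian expression plasmid built on the Low Sensor Backbone (LSB), designed as a two-colour fluorescent sensor of microRNA activity in synthetic biology applications. It replicates in E. coli from a high-copy ColE1/pUC-type origin and carries both an ampicillin resistance gene (β-lactamase with its bla promoter) and a kanamycin resistance gene (aph(3')-Ia), so it is maintained under dual selection. A puromycin N-acetyltransferase coding sequence followed by a rabbit β-globin polyadenylation signal allows puromycin selection in mammalian cells; no mammalian promoter is annotated directly upstream of it. Remnants of a lac promoter/operator region are also present in the backbone.

The payload consists of two parallel transcription units in the same orientation. Each has a human EF-1α core promoter with its intron A, a fluorescent protein coding sequence flanked by Gateway attB recombination site scars (attB4, attB1, attB2), and a β-globin 3' region with poly(A) signal. The first unit expresses the red protein mKate2 and, according to the record, carries a target site for human miR-197-5p in its 3' UTR. This site is not separately annotated in the feature table but would lie between the mKate2 cassette and its poly(A) signal. The second unit expresses the blue protein EBFP2 without a target site and serves as an internal reference. When miR-197-5p is active in a transfected cell, mKate2 output is repressed while EBFP2 is unaffected, so the red-to-blue ratio reports miRNA activity.

The depositor notes that the repeated poly(A) elements make the plasmid inherently unstable. The depositor also reports small insertions flanking the puromycin coding region in the physical plasmid relative to the deposited sequence, which do not impair puromycin selection.
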