Features (pLannotate 1.2.2; 28 found; start..end, strand, type, name):
     87..675     -  rep_origin     ori: high-copy-number ColE1/pMB1/pBR322/pUC origin of replication
    846..1706    -  CDS            AmpR: β-lactamase; bla; confers resistance to ampicillin, carbenicillin, and related antibiotics
   1707..1778    -  promoter       AmpR promoter: bla
   1857..2456    +  CDS            PuroR: puromycin N-acetyltransferase; pac from Streptomyces alboniger; confers resistance to puromycin
   2461..2541    +  CDS            HBB (fragment): HBB_PONPY - Experimental evidence at transcript level: Swiss-Prot protein existence level 2. Involved in oxygen transport from the lung to the various peripheral tissues. From Pongo pygmaeus (Bornean orangutan).
   2612..2667    +  polyA_signal   β-globin poly(A) signal: rabbit β-globin polyadenylation signal (Gil and Proudfoot, 1987)
   3646..3666    +  protein_bind   attB4: mutant version of attB; core recombination site for the Gateway® BP reaction BP Clonase™
   3734..3945    +  promoter       EF-1α core promoter: core promoter for human elongation factor EF-1α
   3946..4884    +  intron         EF-1α intron A: intron upstream of the start codon of human EF-1α
   4911..4931    +  protein_bind   attB1: mutant version of attB; core recombination site for the Gateway® BP reaction BP Clonase™
   4951..5646    +  CDS            mKate2: mKate2 is a basic (constitutively fluorescent) red fluorescent protein published in 2009, derived from Entacmaea quadricolor. It is reported to be a rapidly-maturing monomer with moderate acid sensitivity.
   5666..5690    -  protein_bind   attB2: mutant version of attB; recombination site for the Gateway® BP reaction BP Clonase™
   5838..5912    +  CDS            HBB (fragment): HBB_PONPY - Experimental evidence at transcript level: Swiss-Prot protein existence level 2. Involved in oxygen transport from the lung to the various peripheral tissues. From Pongo pygmaeus (Bornean orangutan).
   5983..6038    +  polyA_signal   β-globin poly(A) signal: rabbit β-globin polyadenylation signal (Gil and Proudfoot, 1987)
   6422..6447    +  misc_feature   SA: splice acceptor site
   7119..7139    +  protein_bind   attB4: mutant version of attB; core recombination site for the Gateway® BP reaction BP Clonase™
   7207..7418    +  promoter       EF-1α core promoter: core promoter for human elongation factor EF-1α
   7419..8357    +  intron         EF-1α intron A: intron upstream of the start codon of human EF-1α
   8384..8404    +  protein_bind   attB1: mutant version of attB; core recombination site for the Gateway® BP reaction BP Clonase™
   8415..9131    +  CDS            EBFP2: EBFP2 is a basic (constitutively fluorescent) blue fluorescent protein published in 2007, derived from Aequorea victoria. It is reported to be a rapidly-maturing monomer with moderate acid sensitivity.
   9139..9163    -  protein_bind   attB2: mutant version of attB; recombination site for the Gateway® BP reaction BP Clonase™
   9167..9247    +  CDS            HBB (fragment): HBB_PONPY - Experimental evidence at transcript level: Swiss-Prot protein existence level 2. Involved in oxygen transport from the lung to the various peripheral tissues. From Pongo pygmaeus (Bornean orangutan).
   9318..9373    +  polyA_signal   β-globin poly(A) signal: rabbit β-globin polyadenylation signal (Gil and Proudfoot, 1987)
   9756..9778    -  protein_bind   lac operator (fragment): The lac repressor binds to the lac operator to inhibit transcription in E. coli. This inhibition can be relieved by adding lactose or isopropyl-β-D-thiogalactopyranoside (IPTG). lac repressor encoded by lacI
   9782..9812    -  promoter       lac promoter: promoter for the E. coli lac operon
   9827..9848    -  protein_bind   CAP binding site: CAP binding activates transcription in the presence of cAMP. E. coli catabolite activator protein
   9861..9900    -  CDS            lacI (fragment): lac repressor; lacI; The lac repressor binds to the lac operator to inhibit transcription in E. coli. This inhibition can be relieved by adding lactose or isopropyl-β-D-thiogalactopyranoside (IPTG).
  10073..10882   +  CDS            KanR: aminoglycoside phosphotransferase; aph(3')-Ia; confers resistance to kanamycin in bacteria or G418 (Geneticin®) in eukaryotes
>Addgene plasmid #103318 | LSB-hsa-miR-197-5p | depositor full sequence | sequence record 195685 | Full Sequence
AATTGAGGGGATAACGCAGGAAAGAACATGTGAGCAAAAGGCCAGCAAAAGGCCAGGAACCGTAAAAAGG
CCGCGTTGCTGGCGTTTTTCCATAGGCTCCGCCCCCCTGACGAGCATCACAAAAATCGACGCTCAAGTCA
GAGGTGGCGAAACCCGACAGGACTATAAAGATACCAGGCGTTTCCCCCTGGAAGCTCCCTCGTGCGCTCT
CCTGTTCCGACCCTGCCGCTTACCGGATACCTGTCCGCCTTTCTCCCTTCGGGAAGCGTGGCGCTTTCTC
ATAGCTCACGCTGTAGGTATCTCAGTTCGGTGTAGGTCGTTCGCTCCAAGCTGGGCTGTGTGCACGAACC
CCCCGTTCAGCCCGACCGCTGCGCCTTATCCGGTAACTATCGTCTTGAGTCCAACCCGGTAAGACACGAC
TTATCGCCACTGGCAGCAGCCACTGGTAACAGGATTAGCAGAGCGAGGTATGTAGGCGGTGCTACAGAGT
TCTTGAAGTGGTGGCCTAACTACGGCTACACTAGAAGAACAGTATTTGGTATCTGCGCTCTGCTGAAGCC
AGTTACCTTCGGAAAAAGAGTTGGTAGCTCTTGATCCGGCAAACAAACCACCGCTGGTAGCGGTGGTTTT
TTTGTTTGCAAGCAGCAGATTACGCGCAGAAAAAAAGGATCTCAAGAAGATCCTTTGATCTTTTCTACGG
GGTCTGACGCTCAGTGGAACGAAAACTCACGTTAAGGGATTTTGGTCATGAGATTATCAAAAAGGATCTT
CACCTAGATCCTTTTAAATTAAAAATGAAGTTTTAAATCAATCTAAAGTATATATGAGTAAACTTGGTCT
GACAGTTACCAATGCTTAATCAGTGAGGCACCTATCTCAGCGATCTGTCTATTTCGTTCATCCATAGTTG
CCTGACTCCCCGTCGTGTAGATAACTACGATACGGGAGGGCTTACCATCTGGCCCCAGTGCTGCAATGAT
ACCGCGAGAACCACGCTCACCGGCTCCAGATTTATCAGCAATAAACCAGCCAGCCGGAAGGGCCGAGCGC
AGAAGTGGTCCTGCAACTTTATCCGCCTCCATCCAGTCTATTAATTGTTGCCGGGAAGCTAGAGTAAGTA
GTTCGCCAGTTAATAGTTTGCGCAACGTTGTTGCCATTGCTACAGGCATCGTGGTGTCACGCTCGTCGTT
TGGTATGGCTTCATTCAGCTCCGGTTCCCAACGATCAAGGCGAGTTACATGATCCCCCATGTTGTGCAAA
AAAGCGGTTAGCTCCTTCGGTCCTCCGATCGTTGTCAGAAGTAAGTTGGCCGCAGTGTTATCACTCATGG
TTATGGCAGCACTGCATAATTCTCTTACTGTCATGCCATCCGTAAGATGCTTTTCTGTGACTGGTGAGTA
CTCAACCAAGTCATTCTGAGAATAGTGTATGCGGCGACCGAGTTGCTCTTGCCCGGCGTCAATACGGGAT
AATACCGCGCCACATAGCAGAACTTTAAAAGTGCTCATCATTGGAAAACGTTCTTCGGGGCGAAAACTCT
CAAGGATCTTACCGCTGTTGAGATCCAGTTCGATGTAACCCACTCGTGCACCCAACTGATCTTCAGCATC
TTTTACTTTCACCAGCGTTTCTGGGTGAGCAAAAACAGGAAGGCAAAATGCCGCAAAAAAGGGAATAAGG
GCGACACGGAAATGTTGAATACTCATACTCTTCCTTTTTCAATATTATTGAAGCATTTATCAGGGTTATT
GTCTCATGAGCGGATACATATTTGAATGTAGCTCCGAATTTCTCGAGGGCTTGTCGACGACGGCGGTCTC
CGTCGTCAGGATCATGAATTCGACCCGCCTGCCACCATGACCGAGTACAAGCCCACGGTGCGCCTCGCCA
CCCGCGACGACGTCCCCCGGGCCGTACGCACCCTCGCCGCCGCGTTCGCCGACTACCCCGCCACGCGCCA
CACCGTCGACCCGGACCGCCACATCGAGCGGGTCACCGAGCTGCAAGAACTCTTCCTCACGCGCGTCGGG
CTCGACATCGGCAAGGTGTGGGTCGCGGACGACGGCGCCGCGGTGGCGGTCTGGACCACGCCGGAGAGCG
TCGAAGCGGGGGCGGTGTTCGCCGAGATCGGCCCGCGCATGGCCGAGTTGAGCGGTTCCCGGCTGGCCGC
GCAGCAACAGATGGAAGGCCTCCTGGCGCCGCACCGGCCCAAGGAGCCCGCGTGGTTCCTGGCCACCGTC
GGCGTCTCGCCCGACCACCAGGGCAAGGGTCTGGGCAGCGCCGTCGTGCTCCCCGGAGTGGAGGCGGCCG
AGCGCGCCGGGGTGCCCGCCTTCCTGGAGACATCCGCGCCCCGCAACCTCCCCTTCTACGAGCGGCTCGG
CTTCACCGTCACCGCCGACGTCGAGGTGCCCGAAGGACCGCGCACCTGGTGCATGACCCGCAAGCCCGGT
GCCTGATACGCGTGAATTCACTCCTCAGGTGCAGGCTGCCTATCAGAAGGTGGTGGCTGGTGTGGCCAAT
GCCCTGGCTCACAAATACCACTGAGATCTTTTTCCCTCTGCCAAAAATTATGGGGACATCATGAAGCCCC
TTGAGCATCTGACTTCTGGCTAATAAAGGAAATTTATTTTCATTGCAATAGTGTGTTGGAATTTTTTGTG
TCTCTCACTCGGAAGGACATATGGGAGGGCAAATCATTTAAAACATCAGAATGAGTATTTGGTTTAGAGT
TTGGCAACATATGCCCATATGCTGGCTGCCATGAACAAAGGTTGGCTATAAAGAGGTCATCAGTATATGA
AACAGCCCCCTGCTGTCCATTCCTTATTCCATAGAAAAGCCTTGACTTGAGGTTAGATTTTTTTTATATT
TTGTTTTGTGTTATTTTTTTCTTTAACATCCCTAAAATTTTCCTTACATGTTTTACTAGCCAGATTTTTC
CTCCTCTCCTGACTACTCCCAGTCATAGCTGTCCCTCTTCTCTTATGGAGATCCCTCGACCTGCAGCCCA
AGCTTGAATTCTCTAGAATTACCCTGTTATCCCTATGCTTGGTTTACCGAGCTCTTATTGGTTTTCAAAC
TTCATTGACTGTGCCCAACGCGCCTGGGAGCTCACGGGGACAGCCCCCCCCCAAAGCCCCCAGGGATGTA
ATTACGTCCCTCCCCCGCTAGGGGGCAGCAGCGAGCCGCCCGGGGCTCCGCTCCGGTCCGGCGCTCCCCC
CGCATCCCCGAGCCGGCAGCGTGCGGGGACAGCCCGGGCACGGGGAAGGTGGCACGGGATCGCTTTCCTC
TGAACGCTTCTCGCTGCTCTTTGAGCCTGCAGACACCTGGGGGGATACGGGGAAAAAGCTAGGCTGAAAG
ACCGGTTCTTAGAATGACACGCGCCTGGGAGCTCACGGGGACAGCCCCCCCCCAAAGCCCCCAGGGATGT
AATTACGTCCCTCCCCCGCTAGGGGGCAGCAGCGAGCCGCCCGGGGCTCCGCTCCGGTCCGGCGCTCCCC
CCGCATCCCCGAGCCGGCAGCGTGCGGGGACAGCCCGGGCACGGGGAAGGTGGCACGGGATCGCTTTCCT
CTGAACGCTTCTCGCTGCTCTTTGAGCCTGCAGACACCTGGGGGGATACGGGGAAAAAGCTAACTTCTGA
GACGACAACTTTGTATAGAAAAGTTGGCTCCGAATTCGCCCTTGACAGCAGAGATCCAGTTTGGTTAATT
AATTGGCTCCGGTGCCCGTCAGTGGGCAGAGCGCACATCGCCCACAGTCCCCGAGAAGTTGTGGGGAGGG
GTCGGCAATTGAACCGGTGCCTAGAGAAGGTGGCGCGGGGTAAACTGGGAAAGTGATGTCGTGTACTGGC
TCCGCCTTTTTCCCGAGGGTGGGGGAGAACCGTATATAAGTGCAGTAGTCGCCGTGAACGTTCTTTTTCG
CAACGGGTTTGCCGCCAGAACACAGGTAAGTGCCGTGTGTGGTTCCCGCGGGCCTGGCCTCTTTACGGGT
TATGGCCCTTGCGTGCCTTGAATTACTTCCACCTGGCTGCAGTACGTGATTCTTGATCCCGAGCTTCGGG
TTGGAAGTGGGTGGGAGAGTTCGAGGCCTTGCGCTTAAGGAGCCCCTTCGCCTCGTGCTTGAGTTGAGGC
CTGGCCTGGGCGCTGGGGCCGCCGCGTGCGAATCTGGTGGCACCTTCGCGCCTGTCTCGCTGCTTTCGAT
AAGTCTCTAGCCATTTAAAATTTTTGATGACCTGCTGCGACGCTTTTTTTCTGGCAAGATAGTCTTGTAA
ATGCGGGCCAAGATCTGCACACTGGTATTTCGGTTTTTGGGGCCGCGGGCGGCGACGGGGCCCGTGCGTC
CCAGCGCACATGTTCGGCGAGGCGGGGCCTGCGAGCGCGGCCACCGAGAATCGGACGGGGGTAGTCTCAA
GCTGGCCGGCCTGCTCTGGTGCCTGGCCTCGCGCCGCCGTGTATCGCCCCGCCCTGGGCGGCAAGGCTGG
CCCGGTCGGCACCAGTTGCGTGAGCGGAAAGATGGCCGCTTCCCGGCCCTGCTGCAGGGAGCTCAAAATG
GAGGACGCGGCGCTCGGGAGAGCGGGCGGGTGAGTCACCCACACAAAGGAAAAGGGCCTTTCCGTCCTCA
GCCGTCGCTTCATGTGACTCCACGGAGTACCGGGCGCCGTCCAGGCACCTCGATTAGTTCTCGAGCTTTT
GGAGTACGTCGTCTTTAGGTTGGGGGGAGGGGTTTTATGCGATGGAGTTTCCCCACACTGAGTGGGTGGA
GACTGAAGTTAGGCCAGCTTGGCACTTGATGTAATTCTCCTTGGAATTTGCCCTTTTTGAGTTTGGATCT
TGGTTCATTCTCAAGCCTCAGACAGTGGTTCAAAGTTTTTTTCTTCCATTTCAGGTGTCGTGAGAAGGGC
GAATTCGACCCAAGTTTGTACAAAAAAGCAGGCTGGATCCAGGTGCCACCATGGTGAGCGAGCTGATTAA
GGAGAACATGCACATGAAGCTGTACATGGAGGGCACCGTGAACAACCACCACTTCAAGTGCACATCCGAG
GGCGAAGGCAAGCCCTACGAGGGCACCCAGACCATGAGAATCAAGGCGGTCGAGGGCGGCCCTCTCCCCT
TCGCCTTCGACATCCTGGCTACCAGCTTCATGTACGGCAGCAAAACCTTCATCAACCACACCCAGGGCAT
CCCCGACTTCTTTAAGCAGTCCTTCCCCGAGGGCTTCACATGGGAGAGAGTCACCACATACGAAGATGGG
GGCGTGCTGACCGCTACCCAGGACACCAGCCTCCAGGACGGCTGCCTCATCTACAACGTCAAGATCAGAG
GGGTGAACTTCCCATCCAACGGCCCTGTGATGCAGAAGAAAACACTCGGCTGGGAGGCCTCCACCGAGAC
ACTGTACCCCGCTGACGGCGGCCTGGAAGGCAGAGCCGACATGGCCCTGAAGCTCGTGGGCGGGGGCCAC
CTGATCTGCAACCTTAAGACCACATACAGATCCAAGAAACCCGCTAAGAACCTCAAGATGCCCGGCGTCT
ACTATGTGGACAGGAGACTGGAAAGAATCAAGGAGGCCGACAAAGAGACATACGTCGAGCAGCACGAGGT
GGCTGTGGCCAGATACTGCGACCTCCCTAGCAAACTGGGGCACAAACTTAATTGAGAATTCTACCACCCA
GCTTTCTTGTACAAAGTGGTACGTCTCAAGACCAGAGGTCTCTGCTTCGAGTTAGCCTCCCACTGCCCTC
TCTACCCGCCTCCCACTGCCCTCTCTACCCGCCTCCCACTGCCCTCTCTACCCGCCTCCCACTGCCCTCT
CTACCCGCAACCAGAAGAGACCTGTGCTTCACTCCTCAGGTGCAGGCTGCCTATCAGAAGGTGGTGGCTG
GTGTGGCCAATGCCCTGGCTCACAAATACCACTGAGATCTTTTTCCCTCTGCCAAAAATTATGGGGACAT
CATGAAGCCCCTTGAGCATCTGACTTCTGGCTAATAAAGGAAATTTATTTTCATTGCAATAGTGTGTTGG
AATTTTTTGTGTCTCTCACTCGGAAGGACATATGGGAGGGCAAATCATTTAAAACATCAGAATGAGTATT
TGGTTTAGAGTTTGGCAACATATGCCCATATGCTGGCTGCCATGAACAAAGGTTGGCTATAAAGAGGTCA
TCAGTATATGAAACAGCCCCCTGCTGTCCATTCCTTATTCCATAGAAAAGCCTTGACTTGAGGTTAGATT
TTTTTTATATTTTGTTTTGTGTTATTTTTTTCTTTAACATCCCTAAAATTTTCCTTACATGTTTTACTAG
CCAGATTTTTCCTCCTCTCCTGACTACTCCCAGTCATAGCTGTCCCTCTTCTCTTATGGAGATCCCGAGC
GGTGCGTTTTTATGCTTGTAGTATTGTATAATGTTTTTAAGATCCAAGCTTCTGACCTCTTCTCTTCCTC
CCACAGGGCCTCGAGACAATTGCATCGATGGTACCAGTGAAAGTCTGCAATGAATTCGAGTTGGCGCGCC
TGTCATTCTAAATCTCTCTTTCAGCCTAAAGCTTTTTCCCCGTATCCCCCCAGGTGTCTGCAGGCTCAAA
GAGCAGCGAGAAGCGTTCAGAGGAAAGCGATCCCGTGCCACCTTCCCCGTGCCCGGGCTGTCCCCGCACG
CTGCCGGCTCGGGGATGCGGGGGGAGCGCCGGACCGGAGCGGAGCCCCGGGCGGCTCGCTGCTGCCCCCT
AGCGGGGGAGGGACGTAATTACATCCCTGGGGGCTTTGGGAGGGGGCTGTCCCCGTGAGCTCCCAGGCGC
GCCTGTCATTCTAAATCTCTCTTTCAGCCTAAAGCTTTTTCCCCGTATCCCCCCAGGTGTCTGCAGGCTC
AAAGAGCAGCGAGAAGCGTTCAGAGGAAAGCGATCCCGTGCCACCTTCCCCGTGCCCGGGCTGTCCCCGC
ACGCTGCCGGCTCGGGGATGCGGGGGGAGCGCCGGACCGGAGCGGAGCCCCGGGCGGCTCGCTGCTGCCC
CCTAGCGGGGGAGGGACGTAATTACATCCCTGGGGGCTTTGGGGGGGGGCTGTCCCCGTGAGCTCCCAGG
CGCGCCAACTCGGTACCGTATCGATGTCGACGTTAACGCTAGTGATATCAACTTTGTATAGAAAAGTTGG
CTCCGAATTCGCCCTTGACAGCAGAGATCCAGTTTGGTTAATTAATTGGCTCCGGTGCCCGTCAGTGGGC
AGAGCGCACATCGCCCACAGTCCCCGAGAAGTTGTGGGGAGGGGTCGGCAATTGAACCGGTGCCTAGAGA
AGGTGGCGCGGGGTAAACTGGGAAAGTGATGTCGTGTACTGGCTCCGCCTTTTTCCCGAGGGTGGGGGAG
AACCGTATATAAGTGCAGTAGTCGCCGTGAACGTTCTTTTTCGCAACGGGTTTGCCGCCAGAACACAGGT
AAGTGCCGTGTGTGGTTCCCGCGGGCCTGGCCTCTTTACGGGTTATGGCCCTTGCGTGCCTTGAATTACT
TCCACCTGGCTGCAGTACGTGATTCTTGATCCCGAGCTTCGGGTTGGAAGTGGGTGGGAGAGTTCGAGGC
CTTGCGCTTAAGGAGCCCCTTCGCCTCGTGCTTGAGTTGAGGCCTGGCCTGGGCGCTGGGGCCGCCGCGT
GCGAATCTGGTGGCACCTTCGCGCCTGTCTCGCTGCTTTCGATAAGTCTCTAGCCATTTAAAATTTTTGA
TGACCTGCTGCGACGCTTTTTTTCTGGCAAGATAGTCTTGTAAATGCGGGCCAAGATCTGCACACTGGTA
TTTCGGTTTTTGGGGCCGCGGGCGGCGACGGGGCCCGTGCGTCCCAGCGCACATGTTCGGCGAGGCGGGG
CCTGCGAGCGCGGCCACCGAGAATCGGACGGGGGTAGTCTCAAGCTGGCCGGCCTGCTCTGGTGCCTGGC
CTCGCGCCGCCGTGTATCGCCCCGCCCTGGGCGGCAAGGCTGGCCCGGTCGGCACCAGTTGCGTGAGCGG
AAAGATGGCCGCTTCCCGGCCCTGCTGCAGGGAGCTCAAAATGGAGGACGCGGCGCTCGGGAGAGCGGGC
GGGTGAGTCACCCACACAAAGGAAAAGGGCCTTTCCGTCCTCAGCCGTCGCTTCATGTGACTCCACGGAG
TACCGGGCGCCGTCCAGGCACCTCGATTAGTTCTCGAGCTTTTGGAGTACGTCGTCTTTAGGTTGGGGGG
AGGGGTTTTATGCGATGGAGTTTCCCCACACTGAGTGGGTGGAGACTGAAGTTAGGCCAGCTTGGCACTT
GATGTAATTCTCCTTGGAATTTGCCCTTTTTGAGTTTGGATCTTGGTTCATTCTCAAGCCTCAGACAGTG
GTTCAAAGTTTTTTTCTTCCATTTCAGGTGTCGTGAGAAGGGCGAATTCGACCCAAGTTTGTACAAAAAA
GCAGGCTCGCCACCATGGTGAGCAAGGGCGAGGAGCTGTTCACCGGGGTGGTGCCCATCCTGGTCGAGCT
GGACGGCGACGTAAACGGCCACAAGTTCAGCGTGAGGGGCGAGGGCGAGGGCGATGCCACCAACGGCAAG
CTGACCCTGAAGTTCATCTGCACCACCGGCAAGCTGCCCGTGCCCTGGCCCACCCTCGTGACCACCCTGA
GCCACGGCGTGCAGTGCTTCGCCCGCTACCCCGACCACATGAAGCAGCACGACTTCTTCAAGTCCGCCAT
GCCCGAAGGCTACGTCCAGGAGCGCACCATCTTCTTCAAGGACGACGGCACCTACAAGACCCGCGCCGAG
GTGAAGTTCGAGGGCGACACCCTAGTGAACCGCATCGAGCTGAAGGGCGTCGACTTCAAGGAGGACGGCA
ACATCCTGGGGCACAAGCTGGAGTACAACTTCAACAGCCACAACATCTATATCATGGCCGTCAAGCAGAA
GAACGGCATCAAGGTGAACTTCAAGATCCGCCACAACGTGGAGGACGGCAGCGTGCAGCTCGCCGACCAC
TACCAGCAGAACACCCCCATCGGCGACGGCCCCGTGCTGCTGCCCGACAGCCACTACCTGAGCACCCAGT
CCGTGCTGAGCAAAGACCCCAACGAGAAGCGCGATCACATGGTCCTGCTGGAGTTCCGCACCGCCGCCGG
GATCACTCTCGGCATGGACGAGCTGTACAAGTAATACCACCCAGCTTTCTTGTACAAAGTGGTACGCGTG
AATTCACTCCTCAGGTGCAGGCTGCCTATCAGAAGGTGGTGGCTGGTGTGGCCAATGCCCTGGCTCACAA
ATACCACTGAGATCTTTTTCCCTCTGCCAAAAATTATGGGGACATCATGAAGCCCCTTGAGCATCTGACT
TCTGGCTAATAAAGGAAATTTATTTTCATTGCAATAGTGTGTTGGAATTTTTTGTGTCTCTCACTCGGAA
GGACATATGGGAGGGCAAATCATTTAAAACATCAGAATGAGTATTTGGTTTAGAGTTTGGCAACATATGC
CCATATGCTGGCTGCCATGAACAAAGGTTGGCTATAAAGAGGTCATCAGTATATGAAACAGCCCCCTGCT
GTCCATTCCTTATTCCATAGAAAAGCCTTGACTTGAGGTTAGATTTTTTTTATATTTTGTTTTGTGTTAT
TTTTTTCTTTAACATCCCTAAAATTTTCCTTACATGTTTTACTAGCCAGATTTTTCCTCCTCTCCTGACT
ACTCCCAGTCATAGCTGTCCCTCTTCTCTTATGGAGATCCCTCGACCTGCAGCCCAAGCTTGGCGTAATC
ATGGTCATAGCTGTTTCCTGTGTGAAATTGTTATCCGCTCACAATTCCACACAACATACGAGCCGGAAGC
ATAAAGTGTAAAGCCTGGGGTGCCTAATGAGTGAGCTAACTCACATTAATTGCGTTGCGCTCACTGCCCG
CTTTCCAGTCGGGAAACCTGTCGTGCCAGCGGATCGACAGTACTAAGCTTGGTCTAATACCCAATCTCTC
GTCTTATCCAGATGTTTTATACGCCTCTGGCCCGTGTCTCAAAATCTCTGATGTTACATTGCACAAGATA
AAATAATATCATCATGAACAATAAAACTGTCTGCTTACATAAACAGTAATACAAGGGGTGTTATGAGCCA
TATTCAACGGGAAACGTCGAGGCCGCGATTAAATTCCAACATGGATGCTGATTTATATGGGTATAAATGG
GCTCGCGATAATGTCGGGCAATCAGGTGCGACAATCTATCGCTTGTATGGGAAGCCCGATGCGCCAGAGT
TGTTTCTGAAACATGGCAAAGGTAGCGTTGCCAATGATGTTACAGATGAGATGGTCAGACTAAACTGGCT
GACGGAATTTATGCCTCTTCCGACCATCAAGCATTTTATCCGTACTCCTGATGATGCATGGTTACTCACC
ACTGCGATCCCCGGAAAAACAGCATTCCAGGTATTAGAAGAATATCCTGATTCAGGTGAAAATATTGTTG
ATGCGCTGGCAGTGTTCCTGCGCCGGTTGCATTCGATTCCTGTTTGTAATTGTCCTTTTAACAGCGATCG
CGTATTTCGTCTCGCTCAGGCGCAATCACGAATGAATAACGGTTTGGTTGATGCGAGTGATTTTGATGAC
GAGCGTAATGGCTGGCCTGTTGAACAAGTCTGGAAAGAAATGCATAAACTTTTGCCATTCTCACCGGATT
CAGTCGTCACTCATGGTGATTTCTCACTTGATAACCTTATTTTTGACGAGGGGAAATTAATAGGTTGTAT
TGATGTTGGACGAGTCGGAATCGCAGACCGATACCAGGATCTTGCCATCCTATGGAACTGCCTCGGTGAG
TTTTCTCCTTCATTACAGAAACGGCTTTTTCAAAAATATGGTATTGATAATCCTGATATGAATAAATTGC
AGTTTCATTTGATGCTCGATGAGTTTTTCTAATCAGAATTGGTTAATTGGTTGTAACACTGGCAGAGCAT
TACGCTGACTTGACGGGACGGCGCAAGCTCATGACCAAAATCCCTTAACGTGAGTTACGCGTCGTTCCAC
TGAGCGTCAGAGGTATCACTAGTATTACAGAGGTAAGTTATAACAGTCGCCTAACCC
