>Addgene plasmid #103318 | LSB-hsa-miR-197-5p | depositor partial sequence | sequence record 195686 | hsa-miR-197-5p target
CCTCCCACTGCCCTCTCTACCCG
