>Addgene plasmid #103318 | LSB-hsa-miR-197-5p | addgene partial sequence | sequence record 270600 | mKate2-F 5'-ACCCGCTAAGAACCTCAAGA-3'
TCAAGGAGGCCGACAAAGAGACATACGTCGAGCAGCACGAGGTGGCTGTGGCCAGATACTGCGACCTCCC
TAGCAAACTGGGGCACAAACTTAATTGAGAATTCTACCACCCAGCTTTCTTGTACAAAGTGGTACGTCTC
AAGACCAGAGGTCTCTGCTTCGAGTTAGCCTCCCACTGCCCTCTCTACCCGCCTCCCACTGCCCTCTCTA
CCCGCCTCCCACTGCCCTCTCTACCCGCCTCCCACTGCCCTCTCTACCCGCAACCAGAAGAGACCTGTGC
TTCACTCCTCAGGTGCAGGCTGCCTATCAGAAGGTGGTGGCTGGTGTGGCCAATGCCCTGGCTCACAAAT
ACCACTGAGATCTTTTTCCCTCTGCCAAAAATTATGGGGACATCATGAAGCCCCTTGAGCATCTGACTTC
TGGCTAATAAAGGAAATTTATTTTCATTGCAATAGTGTGTTGGAATTTTTTGTGTCTCTCACTCGGAAGG
ACATATGGGAGGGCAAATCATTTAAAACATCAGAATGAGTATTTGGTTTAGAGTTTGGCAACATATGCCC
ATATGCTGGCTGCCATGAACAAAGGTTGGCTATAAAGAGGTCATCAGTATATGAAACAGCCCCCTGCTGT
CCATTCCTTATTCCATAGAAAAGCCTTGACTTGAGG
